>Addgene plasmid #110661 | pUCHR-osTIR1-IRES-GFP | addgene full sequence | sequence record 214633 | Addgene NGS Result
GAATTGATATCCTTGATCTGTGGATCTACCACACACAAGGCTACTTCCCTGATTAGCAGAACTACACACC
AGGGCCAGGGGTCAGATATCCACTGACCTTTGGATGGTGCTACAAGCTAGTACCAGTTGAGCCAGATAAG
GTAGAAGAGGCCAATAAAGGAGAGAACACCAGCTTGTTACACCCTGTGAGCCTGCATGGGATGGATGACC
CGGAGAGAGAAGTGTTAGAGTGGAGGTTTGACAGCCGCCTAGCATTTCATCACGTGGCCCGAGAGCTGCA
TCCGGAGTACTTCAAGAACTGCTGATATCGAGCTTGCTACAAGGGACTTTCCGCTGGGGACTTTCCAGGG
AGGCGTGGCCTGGGCGGGACTGGGGAGTGGCGAGCCCTCAGATCCTGCATATAAGCAGCTGCTTTTTGCC
TGTACTGGGTCTCTCTGGTTAGACCAGATCTGAGCCTGGGAGCTCTCTGGCTAACTAGGGAACCCACTGC
TTAAGCCTCAATAAAGCTTGCCTTGAGTGCTTCAAGTAGTGTGTGCCCGTCTGTTGTGTGACTCTGGTAA
CTAGAGATCCCTCAGACCCTTTTAGTCAGTGTGGAAAATCTCTAGCAGTGGCGCCCGAACAGGGACTTGA
AAGCGAAAGGGAAACCAGAGGAGCTCTCTCGACGCAGGACTCGGCTTGCTGAAGCGCGCACGGCAAGAGG
CGAGGGGCGGCGACTGGTGAGTACGCCAAAAATTTTGACTAGCGGAGGCTAGAAGGAGAGAGATGGGTGC
GAGAGCGTCAGTATTAAGCGGGGGAGAATTAGATCGCGATGGGAAAAAATTCGGTTAAGGCCAGGGGGAA
AGAAAAAATATAAATTAAAACATATAGTATGGGCAAGCAGGGAGCTAGAACGATTCGCAGTTAATCCTGG
CCTGTTAGAAACATCAGAAGGCTGTAGACAAATACTGGGACAGCTACAACCATCCCTTCAGACAGGATCA
GAAGAACTTAGATCATTATATAATACAGTAGCAACCCTCTATTGTGTGCATCAAAGGATAGAGATAAAAG
ACACCAAGGAAGCTTTAGACAAGATAGAGGAAGAGCAAAACAAAAGTAAGACCACCGCACAGCAAGCGGC
CGCTGATCTTCAGACCTGGAGGAGGAGATATGAGGGACAATTGGAGAAGTGAATTATATAAATATAAAGT
AGTAAAAATTGAACCATTAGGAGTAGCACCCACCAAGGCAAAGAGAAGAGTGGTGCAGAGAGAAAAAAGA
GCAGTGGGAATAGGAGCTTTGTTCCTTGGGTTCTTGGGAGCAGCAGGAAGCACTATGGGCGCAGCGTCAA
TGACGCTGACGGTACAGGCCAGACAATTATTGTCTGGTATAGTGCAGCAGCAGAACAATTTGCTGAGGGC
TATTGAGGCGCAACAGCATCTGTTGCAACTCACAGTCTGGGGCATCAAGCAGCTCCAGGCAAGAATCCTG
GCTGTGGAAAGATACCTAAAGGATCAACAGCTCCTGGGGATTTGGGGTTGCTCTGGAAAACTCATTTGCA
CCACTGCTGTGCCTTGGAATGCTAGTTGGAGTAATAAATCTCTGGAACAGATTTGGAATCACACGACCTG
GATGGAGTGGGACAGAGAAATTAACAATTACACAAGCTTAATACACTCCTTAATTGAAGAATCGCAAAAC
CAGCAAGAAAAGAATGAACAAGAATTATTGGAATTAGATAAATGGGCAAGTTTGTGGAATTGGTTTAACA
TAACAAATTGGCTGTGGTATATAAAATTATTCATAATGATAGTAGGAGGCTTGGTAGGTTTAAGAATAGT
TTTTGCTGTACTTTCTATAGTGAATAGAGTTAGGCAGGGATATTCACCATTATCGTTTCAGACCCACCTC
CCAACCCCGAGGGGACCCGACAGGCCCGAAGGAATAGAAGAAGAAGGTGGAGAGAGAGACAGAGACAGAT
CCATTCGATTAGTGAACGGATCTCGACGGTATCGGACCCTCGAGACAAATGGCAGTATTCATCCACAATT
TTAAAAGAAAAGGGGGGATTGGGGGGTACAGTGCAGGGGAAAGAATAGTAGACATAATAGCAACAGACAT
ACAAACTAAAGAATTACAAAAACAAATTACAAAAATTCAAAATTTTCGGGTTTATTACAGGGACAGCAGA
AATCCACTTTGGGTCCGATAAGCTTGGGAGTTCCGCGTTACATAACTTACGGTAAATGGCCCGCCTGGCT
GACCGCCCAACGACCCCCGCCCATTGACGTCAATAATGACGTATGTTCCCATAGTAACGCCAATAGGGAC
TTTCCATTGACGTCAATGGGTGGAGTATTTACGGTAAACTGCCCACTTGGCAGTACATCAAGTGTATCAT
ATGCCAAGTACGCCCCCTATTGACGTCAATGACGGTAAATGGCCCGCCTGGCATTATGCCCAGTACATGA
CCTTATGGGACTTTCCTACTTGGCAGTACATCTACGTATTAGTCATCGCTATTACCATGGTGATGCGGTT
TTGGCAGTACATCAATGGGCGTGGATAGCGGTTTGACTCACGGGGATTTCCAAGTCTCCACCCCATTGAC
GTCAATGGGAGTTTGTTTTGGCACCAAAATCAACGGGACTTTCCAAAATGTCGTAACAACTCCGCCCCAT
TGACGCAAATGGGCGGTAGGCGTGTACGGTGGGAGGTCTATATAAGCAGAGCTCGTTTAGTGAACCGTCA
GATCGCCTGGAGACGCCATCCACGCTGTTTTGACCTCCATAGAAGACACCGGGACCGATCCAGCCTCCGA
ATTCGTTTAACGCGCGGCTAGCGCTGCCACCATGACATACTTTCCTGAAGAGGTCGTCGAACACATTTTT
AGCTTCCTGCCTGCACAGAGAGATAGAAACACAGTGAGCCTGGTCTGCAAAGTGTGGTACGAGATCGAAC
GCCTGAGCCGGAGAGGAGTGTTCGTCGGCAACTGCTATGCTGTGAGAGCAGGCAGGGTCGCCGCTAGGTT
TCCAAATGTGCGCGCACTGACCGTCAAGGGGAAACCCCACTTCGCCGACTTTAACCTGGTGCCCCCTGAT
TGGGGAGGATACGCCGGCCCTTGGATCGAGGCAGCCGCTCGCGGCTGTCATGGACTGGAGGAACTGCGCA
TGAAGCGAATGGTGGTCTCTGACGAAAGTCTGGAGCTGCTGGCTCGGAGCTTCCCTAGGTTTCGCGCACT
GGTGCTGATTTCTTGCGAAGGCTTCAGCACCGATGGACTGGCAGCCGTGGCCTCCCACTGTAAGCTGCTG
CGGGAGCTGGACCTCCAGGAGAATGAAGTGGAGGATAGAGGCCCCAGATGGCTGTCTTGCTTCCCAGACT
CATGTACCAGCCTGGTGTCCCTGAACTTTGCCTGCATCAAAGGCGAAGTGAATGCTGGGTCCCTGGAGCG
GCTGGTCTCAAGAAGCCCCAACCTGAGGTCTCTGCGGCTGAACCGGAGCGTGAGCGTGGACACTCTGGCT
AAGATTCTGCTGAGAACCCCTAACCTGGAGGATCTGGGAACCGGCAATCTGACAGACGATTTCCAGACAG
AATCCTACTTTAAACTGACTTCTGCCCTGGAGAAGTGTAAAATGCTGAGGAGTCTGTCAGGATTCTGGGA
TGCTTCACCCGTGTGCCTGAGCTTTATCTACCCTCTGTGTGCACAGCTGACAGGCCTGAACCTGAGCTAT
GCACCAACCCTGGACGCCAGTGATCTGACAAAGATGATCTCACGCTGCGTGAAACTCCAGCGACTGTGGG
TGCTGGACTGTATTTCCGATAAGGGGCTCCAGGTGGTCGCCAGCTCCTGCAAGGACCTCCAGGAGCTGAG
AGTGTTCCCATCTGATTTTTACGTGGCCGGATATAGTGCTGTCACTGAGGAAGGCCTGGTGGCAGTCTCA
CTGGGATGCCCAAAGCTGAACAGCCTGCTGTATTTCTGTCATCAGATGACTAATGCTGCACTGGTGACCG
TCGCCAAGAACTGCCCTAATTTCACCCGATTTCGGCTGTGTATTCTGGAACCAGGCAAACCCGACGTGGT
CACATCCCAGCCACTGGATGAAGGGTTTGGAGCTATCGTGAGAGAGTGCAAGGGACTCCAGAGGCTGAGC
ATTTCCGGCCTGCTGACAGACAAAGTGTTCATGTACATCGGCAAGTATGCTAAGCAGCTGGAGATGCTGA
GCATTGCATTTGCCGGAGACTCCGATAAGGGCATGATGCACGTGATGAACGGGTGTAAGAATCTGCGAAA
ACTGGAAATCCGGGACAGCCCTTTCGGGGATGCCGCTCTGCTGGGAAACTTTGCCAGATACGAGACAATG
AGGAGCCTGTGGATGTCTAGTTGCAATGTGACTCTGAAGGGCTGTCAGGTCCTGGCTAGTAAAATGCCTA
TGCTGAACGTGGAAGTCATTAATGAGCGGGACGGGTCTAACGAAATGGAGGAAAATCATGGCGACCTGCC
AAAGGTGGAGAAACTGTATGTGTATCGGACCACCGCAGGGGCAAGAGATGATGCTCCCAACTTTGTGAAG
ATTCTGTGAGGATCCATCGGATCCCGGGTACGATCCGCCCCTCTCCCTCCCCCCCCCCTAAGGATCCATC
GGATCCCGGGTACGATCCGCCCCTCTCCCTCCCCCCCCCCTAACGTTACTGGCCGAAGCCGCTTGGAATA
AGGCCGGTGTGCGTTTGTCTATATGTTATTTTCCACCATATTGCCGTCTTTTGGCAATGTGAGGGCCCGG
AAACCTGGCCCTGTCTTCTTGACGAGCATTCCTAGGGGTCTTTCCCCTCTCGCCAAAGGAATGCAAGGTC
TGTTGAATGTCGTGAAGGAAGCAGTTCCTCTGGAAGCTTCTTGAAGACAAACAACGTCTGTAGCGACCCT
TTGCAGGCAGCGGAACCCCCCACCTGGCGACAGGTGCCTCTGCGGCCAAAAGCCACGTGTATAAGATACA
CCTGCAAAGGCGGCACAACCCCAGTGCCACGTTGTGAGTTGAATAGTTGTGGAAAGAGTCAAATGGCTCT
CCTCAAGCGTATTCAACAAGGGGCTGAAGGATGCCCAGAAGGTACCCCATTGTATGGGATCTGATCTGGG
GCCTCGGTACACATGCTTTACATGTGTTTAGTCGAGGTTAAAAAAACGTCTAGGCCCCCCGAACCACGGG
GACGTGGTTTTCCTTTGAAAAACACGATGATAATATGGCCACAACCATGGTGAGCAAGGGCGAGGAGCTG
TTCACCGGGGTGGTGCCCATCCTGGTCGAGCTGGACGGCGACGTAAACGGCCACAAGTTCAGCGTGTCCG
GCGAGGGCGAGGGCGATGCCACCTACGGCAAGCTGACCCTGAAGTTCATCTGCACCACCGGCAAGCTGCC
CGTGCCCTGGCCCACCCTCGTGACCACCCTGACCTACGGCGTGCAGTGCTTCAGCCGCTACCCCGACCAC
ATGAAGCAGCACGACTTCTTCAAGTCCGCCATGCCCGAAGGCTACGTCCAGGAGCGCACCATCTTCTTCA
AGGACGACGGCAACTACAAGACCCGCGCCGAGGTGAAGTTCGAGGGCGACACCCTGGTGAACCGCATCGA
GCTGAAGGGCATCGACTTCAAGGAGGACGGCAACATCCTGGGGCACAAGCTGGAGTACAACTACAACAGC
CACAACGTCTATATCATGGCCGACAAGCAGAAGAACGGCATCAAGGTGAACTTCAAGATCCGCCACAACA
TCGAGGACGGCAGCGTGCAGCTCGCCGACCACTACCAGCAGAACACCCCCATCGGCGACGGCCCCGTGCT
GCTGCCCGACAACCACTACCTGAGCACCCAGTCCGCCCTGAGCAAAGACCCCAACGAGAAGCGCGATCAC
ATGGTCCTGCTGGAGTTCGTGACCGCCGCCGGGATCACTCTCGGCATGGACGAGCTGTACAAGTAAAGCG
GCCGCCTCGAGTACCTTTAAGACCAATGACTTACAAGGCAGCTGTAGATCTTAGCCACTTTTTAAAAGAA
AAGGGGGGACTGGAAGGGCTAATTCACTCCCAACGAAGACAAGATATCCTTGATCTGTGGATCTACCACA
CACAAGGCTACTTCCCTGATTGGCAGAACTACACACCAGGGCCAGGGATCAGATATCCACTGACCTTTGG
ATGGTGCTACAAGCTAGTACCAGTTGAGCAAGAGAAGGTAGAAGAAGCCAATGAAGGAGAGAACACCCGC
TTGTTACACCCTGTGAGCCTGCATGGGATGGATGACCCGGAGAGAGAAGTATTAGAGTGGAGGTTTGACA
GCCGCCTAGCATTTCATCACATGGCCCGAGAGCTGCATCCGGAGTACTTCAAGAACTGCTGACATCGAGC
TTGCTACAAGGGACTTTCCGCTGGGGACTTTCCAGGGAGGCGTGGCCTGGGCGGGACTGGGGAGTGGCGA
GCCCTCAGATGCTGCATATAAGCAGCTGCTTTTTGCTTGTACTGGGTCTCTCTGGTTAGACCAGATCTGA
GCCTGGGAGCTCTCTGGCTAACTAGGGAACCCACTGCTTAAGCCTCAATAAAGCTTGCCTTGAGTGCTTC
AAGTAGTGTGTGCCCGTCTGTTGTGTGACTCTGGTAACTAGAGATCCCTCAGACCCTTTTAGTCAGTGTG
GAAAATCTCTAGCAGGATCCTCTAGAGTCGACCTGCAGGCATGCAAGCTTGGCGTAATCATGGTCATAGC
TGTTTCCTGTGTGAAATTGTTATCCGCTCACAATTCCACACAACATACGAGCCGGAAGCATAAAGTGTAA
AGCCTGGGGTGCCTAATGAGTGAGCTAACTCACATTAATTGCGTTGCGCTCACTGCCCGCTTTCCAGTCG
GGAAACCTGTCGTGCCAGCTGCATTAATGAATCGGCCAACGCGCGGGGAGAGGCGGTTTGCGTATTGGGC
GCTCTTCCGCTTCCTCGCTCACTGACTCGCTGCGCTCGGTCGTTCGGCTGCGGCGAGCGGTATCAGCTCA
CTCAAAGGCGGTAATACGGTTATCCACAGAATCAGGGGATAACGCAGGAAAGAACATGCATCTCAATTAG
TCAGCAACCATAGTCCCGCCCCTAACTCCGCCCATCCCGCCCCTAACTCCGCCCAGTTCCGCCCATTCTC
CGCCCCATGGCTGACTAATTTTTTTTATTTATGCAGAGGCCGAGGCCGCCTCGGCCTCTGAGCTATTCCA
GAAGTAGTGAGGAGGCTTTTTTGGAGGCCTAGATGTGAGCAAAAGGCCAGCAAAAGGCCAGGAACCGTAA
AAAGGCCGCGTTGCTGGCGTTTTTCCATAGGCTCCGCCCCCCTGACGAGCATCACAAAAATCGACGCTCA
AGTCAGAGGTGGCGAAACCCGACAGGACTATAAAGATACCAGGCGTTTCCCCCTGGAAGCTCCCTCGTGC
GCTCTCCTGTTCCGACCCTGCCGCTTACCGGATACCTGTCCGCCTTTCTCCCTTCGGGAAGCGTGGCGCT
TTCTCATAGCTCACGCTGTAGGTATCTCAGTTCGGTGTAGGTCGTTCGCTCCAAGCTGGGCTGTGTGCAC
GAACCCCCCGTTCAGCCCGACCGCTGCGCCTTATCCGGTAACTATCGTCTTGAGTCCAACCCGGTAAGAC
ACGACTTATCGCCACTGGCAGCAGCCACTGGTAACAGGATTAGCAGAGCGAGGTATGTAGGCGGTGCTAC
AGAGTTCTTGAAGTGGTGGCCTAACTACGGCTACACTAGAAGAACAGTATTTGGTATCTGCGCTCTGCTG
AAGCCAGTTACCTTCGGAAAAAGAGTTGGTAGCTCTTGATCCGGCAAACAAACCACCGCTGGTAGCGGTG
GTTTTTTTGTTTGCAAGCAGCAGATTACGCGCAGAAAAAAAGGATCTCAAGAAGATCCTTTGATCTTTTC
TACGGGGTCTGACGCTCAGTGGAACGAAAACTCACGTTAAGGGATTTTGGTCATGAGATTATCAAAAAGG
ATCTTCACCTAGATCCTTTTAAATTAAAAATGAAGTTTTAAATCAATCTAAAGTATATATGAGTAAACTT
GGTCTGACAGTTACCAATGCTTAATCAGTGAGGCACCTATCTCAGCGATCTGTCTATTTCGTTCATCCAT
AGTTGCCTGACTCCCCGTCGTGTAGATAACTACGATACGGGAGGGCTTACCATCTGGCCCCAGTGCTGCA
ATGATACCGCGAGACCCACGCTCACCGGCTCCAGATTTATCAGCAATAAACCAGCCAGCCGGAAGGGCCG
AGCGCAGAAGTGGTCCTGCAACTTTATCCGCCTCCATCCAGTCTATTAATTGTTGCCGGGAAGCTAGAGT
AAGTAGTTCGCCAGTTAATAGTTTGCGCAACGTTGTTGCCATTGCTACAGGCATCGTGGTGTCACGCTCG
TCGTTTGGTATGGCTTCATTCAGCTCCGGTTCCCAACGATCAAGGCGAGTTACATGATCCCCCATGTTGT
GCAAAAAAGCGGTTAGCTCCTTCGGTCCTCCGATCGTTGTCAGAAGTAAGTTGGCCGCAGTGTTATCACT
CATGGTTATGGCAGCACTGCATAATTCTCTTACTGTCATGCCATCCGTAAGATGCTTTTCTGTGACTGGT
GAGTACTCAACCAAGTCATTCTGAGAATAGTGTATGCGGCGACCGAGTTGCTCTTGCCCGGCGTCAATAC
GGGATAATACCGCGCCACATAGCAGAACTTTAAAAGTGCTCATCATTGGAAAACGTTCTTCGGGGCGAAA
ACTCTCAAGGATCTTACCGCTGTTGAGATCCAGTTCGATGTAACCCACTCGTGCACCCAACTGATCTTCA
GCATCTTTTACTTTCACCAGCGTTTCTGGGTGAGCAAAAACAGGAAGGCAAAATGCCGCAAAAAAGGGAA
TAAGGGCGACACGGAAATGTTGAATACTCATACTCTTCCTTTTTCAATATTATTGAAGCATTTATCAGGG
TTATTGTCTCATGAGCGGATACATATTTGAATGTATTTAGAAAAATAAACAAATAGGGGTTCCGCGCACA
TTTCCCCGAAAAGTGCCACCTGACGTCTAAGAAACCATTATTATCATGACATTAACCTATAAAAATAGGC
GTATCACGAGGCCCTTTCGTCTCGCGCGTTTCGGTGATGACGGTGAAAACCTCTGACACATGCAGCTCCC
GGAGACGGTCACAGCTTGTCTGTAAGCGGATGCCGGGAGCAGACAAGCCCGTCAGGGCGCGTCAGCGGGT
GTTGGCGGGTGTCGGGGCTGGCTTAACTATGCGGCATCAGAGCAGATTGTACTGAGAGTGCACCATATGC
GGTGTGAAATACCGCACAGATGCGTAAGGAGAAAATACCGCATCAGGCGCCATTCGCCATTCAGGCTGCG
CAACTGTTGGGAAGGGCGATCGGTGCGGGCCTCTTCGCTATTACGCCAGCTGGCGAAAGGGGGATGTGCT
GCAAGGCGATTAAGTTGGGTAACGCCAGGGTTTTCCCAGTCACGACGTTGTAAAACGACGGCCAGT
Features (pLannotate 1.2.2; 28 found; start..end, strand, type, name):
      6..302     +  CDS            nef (fragment): NEF_HV1BR - Experimental evidence at protein level: Swiss-Prot protein existence level 1. Extracellular Nef protein targets CD4(+) T-lymphocytes for apoptosis by interacting with CXCR4 surface receptors (PubMed:14990729). From Human immunodeficiency virus type 1 group M subtype B (isolate BRU/LAI) (HIV-1).
    350..607     +  LTR            5' LTR (truncated): truncated 5' long terminal repeat (LTR) from HIV-1
    654..779     +  misc_feature   HIV-1 Ψ: packaging signal of human immunodeficiency virus type 1
    763..1126    +  CDS            HIV-1 gag (fragment): gag protein from human immunodeficiency virus 1; gag
   1272..1505    +  misc_feature   RRE: The Rev response element (RRE) of HIV-1 allows for Rev-dependent mRNA export from the nucleus to the cytoplasm.
   1882..1982    +  CDS            Rev (fragment): human immunodeficiency virus 1 (HIV-1) Rev protein; rev; enhances nuclear export of unspliced and incompletely spliced viral mRNAs
   2029..2146    +  misc_feature   cPPT/CTS: central polypurine tract and central termination sequence of HIV-1
   2206..2509    +  enhancer       CMV enhancer: human cytomegalovirus immediate early enhancer
   2510..2713    +  promoter       CMV promoter: human cytomegalovirus (CMV) immediate early promoter
   2832..4556    +  CDS            TIR1B_ORYSJ: Experimental evidence at transcript level: Swiss-Prot protein existence level 2. From Oryza sativa subsp. japonica (Rice).
   4588..4611    +  misc_feature   IRES (fragment): internal ribosome entry site (IRES) of the encephalomyocarditis virus (EMCV)
   4640..5226    +  misc_feature   IRES2: internal ribosome entry site (IRES) of the encephalomyocarditis virus (EMCV)
   5227..5946    +  CDS            EGFP: the original enhanced GFP (Yang et al., 1996) mammalian codon-optimized
   5955..6359    +  CDS            nef (fragment): NEF_HV112 - Experimental evidence at protein level: Swiss-Prot protein existence level 1. Extracellular Nef protein targets CD4(+) T-lymphocytes for apoptosis by interacting with CXCR4 surface receptors. From Human immunodeficiency virus type 1 group M subtype B (isolate PCV12) (HIV-1).
   6484..6664    +  LTR            5' LTR (truncated): truncated 5' long terminal repeat (LTR) from HIV-1
   6665..6700    +  misc_feature   MCS (fragment): pUC18/19 multiple cloning site
   6737..6753    -  protein_bind   lac operator: The lac repressor binds to the lac operator to inhibit transcription in E. coli. This inhibition can be relieved by adding lactose or isopropyl-β-D-thiogalactopyranoside (IPTG). lac repressor encoded by lacI
   6761..6791    -  promoter       lac promoter: promoter for the E. coli lac operon
   6806..6827    -  protein_bind   CAP binding site: CAP binding activates transcription in the presence of cAMP. E. coli catabolite activator protein
   6840..6932    -  CDS            lacI (fragment): lac repressor; lacI; The lac repressor binds to the lac operator to inhibit transcription in E. coli. This inhibition can be relieved by adding lactose or isopropyl-β-D-thiogalactopyranoside (IPTG).
   6934..7058    -  rep_origin     RSF ori (fragment): Plasmids containing the RSF 1030 origin of replication can be propagated in E. coli cells that contain additional plasmids with compatible origins.
   7104..7239    +  rep_origin     SV40 ori: SV40 origin of replication
   7302..7890    -  rep_origin     ori: high-copy-number ColE1/pMB1/pBR322/pUC origin of replication
   8061..8921    -  CDS            AmpR: β-lactamase; bla; confers resistance to ampicillin, carbenicillin, and related antibiotics
   8922..9026    -  promoter       AmpR promoter: bla
   9121..9156    +  CDS            rop (fragment): Rop protein, which maintains plasmids at low copy number; rop
   9258..9357    +  misc_feature   bom (fragment): basis of mobility region from pBR322
   9363..4       -  CDS            lacZα (fragment) (across the origin): LacZα fragment of β-galactosidase; lacZ fragment
