[The description below was written by a language model from this plasmid's Addgene catalogue record and pLannotate feature annotations shown in this document.]
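Description:
pUCHR-osTIR1-IRES-GFP is an HIV-1-based lentiviral transfer vector built on the pUCHR-IRES-GFP backbone, designed for stable expression of the rice auxin receptor F-box protein TIR1 (osTIR1) together with a GFP marker. In bacteria it is maintained as a high-copy plasmid through a ColE1/pUC-type origin and selected with ampicillin via the β-lactamase gene. The annotated backbone also carries remnants of pUC and pBR322 sequence (lac promoter/operator, lacZα, rop and bom fragments) and an SV40 origin. The sequenced record is about 9.5 kb, in line with the catalogued size.

The viral portion is flanked by HIV-1 LTR sequences, both annotated as truncated, with adjacent nef fragments. It contains the Ψ packaging signal extending into a gag fragment, the Rev response element for Rev-dependent nuclear export of the genomic RNA, and the cPPT/CTS element that aids nuclear import and transduction. The record does not say which packaging system the vector is meant to be used with. Inside this frame, the CMV immediate-early enhancer and promoter drive a bicistronic transcript. The osTIR1 coding sequence, codon-optimized for mammalian cells and inserted between NheI and XmaI sites after subcloning from another deposited plasmid, is followed by an EMCV IRES and EGFP. Because both proteins are translated from one mRNA, green fluorescence reports osTIR1 expression, so transduced cells can be identified or sorted without drug selection. No WPRE is annotated.

osTIR1 is the plant component required for auxin-inducible degron systems, where it recruits degron-tagged proteins to the cellular SCF ubiquitin ligase in the presence of auxin. The record itself states only stable osTIR1 expression with GFP-based selection as the purpose.
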