Addgene plasmid #110661: pUCHR-osTIR1-IRES-GFP
Purpose: Lentiviral vector for stable expression of osTIR1 and selection with GFP
Depositing lab: Dmitriy Mazurov. Depositing organization: Institute of Gene Biology (RAS). Publication: Isolation of gene-edited cells via knock-in of short glycophosphatidylinositol-anchored epitope tags. Zotova A, Pichugin A, Atemasova A, Knyazhanskaya E, Lopatukhina E, Mitkin N, Holmuhamedov E, Gottikh M, Kuprash D, Filatov A, Mazurov D. Sci Rep. 2019 Feb 28;9(1):3132. doi: 10.1038/s41598-019-40219-z. PubMed 30816313.
Backbone
  Vector backbone: pUCHR-IRES-GFP
  Total vector size (bp): 9526
  Vector type: Lentiviral
Growth in bacteria
  Bacterial resistance: Ampicillin, 100 μg/mL
  Growth temperature: 37°C
  Growth strain: NEB Stable
  Copy number: High Copy
Gene/Insert
  Gene/Insert name: osTIR1
  Species: rice , but codon-optimized for mammalians
  Insert size (bp): 1756
  Promoter: CMV
  Cloning method: Restriction Enzyme; 5′ cloning site Nhe I (not destroyed); 3′ cloning site Xma I (not destroyed)
  Sequencing primers: 5′ CCACGCTGTTTTGACCTCCATAG; 3′ GGAGGGAGAGGGGCGGATC
Terms and licenses: Academic/Nonprofit Terms; Industry Terms: Not Available to Industry
Depositor comments: osTIR1 was subclone into pUCHR-IRES-GFP plasmid from Addgene plasmid #72834
How to cite: pUCHR-osTIR1-IRES-GFP was a gift from Dmitriy Mazurov (Addgene plasmid # 110661 ; http://n2t.net/addgene:110661 ; RRID:Addgene_110661)
